Addgene plasmid #140306: pDEST40-2XFL-Src-S4-UD-mCherry
Purpose: Expresses HA-tagged human Src-S4-UD-mCherry in mammalian cells for structure-function studies
Depositing lab: Mark Moasser. Depositing organization: University of California, San Francisco (UCSF). Publication: A Dimerization Function in the Intrinsically Disordered N-Terminal Region of Src. Spassov DS, Ruiz-Saenz A, Piple A, Moasser MM. Cell Rep. 2018 Oct 9;25(2):449-463.e4. doi: 10.1016/j.celrep.2018.09.035. PubMed 30304684.
Backbone
  Vector backbone: modified pcDNA-pDEST40
  Backbone manufacturer: modified from ThermoFisher 12274015
  Backbone size w/o insert (bp): 7100
  Vector type: Mammalian Expression
  Selectable markers: Neomycin (select with G418)
Growth in bacteria
  Bacterial resistance: Ampicillin, 100 μg/mL
  Growth temperature: 37°C
  Growth strain: DH5alpha
  Copy number: High Copy
Gene/Insert
  Gene/Insert name: Src deletion mutant (alt name: S4-UD-mCherry)
  Species: H. sapiens (human)
  Insert size (bp): 930
  Mutation: contains only the SH4 and UD regions fused to mCherry
  Entrez Gene: SRC (a.k.a. ASV, SRC1, THC6, c-SRC, p60-Src)
  Promoter: CMV
  Tag / fusion protein: 2X FL (C terminal on backbone)
  Cloning method: Gateway Cloning
Terms and licenses: Academic/Nonprofit Terms; Industry Terms: Not Available to Industry
How to cite: pDEST40-2XFL-Src-S4-UD-mCherry was a gift from Mark Moasser (Addgene plasmid # 140306 ; http://n2t.net/addgene:140306 ; RRID:Addgene_140306)
