[The description below was written by a language model from this plasmid's Addgene catalogue record and pLannotate feature annotations shown in this document.]
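Description:
pDEST40-2XFL-Src-S4-UD-mCherry is a mammalian expression plasmid built by Gateway cloning into a modified pcDNA-DEST40 backbone. It is maintained in E. coli through a high-copy ColE1/pUC-type origin with ampicillin resistance (AmpR under its own bla promoter). It also carries an f1 origin for single-stranded DNA production. For selection in mammalian cells, an SV40 early promoter drives a neomycin phosphotransferase gene terminated by an SV40 poly(A) signal, which allows stable lines to be selected with G418.

The expression cassette uses the CMV immediate-early enhancer and promoter, followed by a T7 promoter, and ends in a bGH poly(A) signal. Between attB1 and attB2 sits a short fragment of human SRC, described in the record as only the N-terminal SH4 and unique domain (UD) regions, with the rest of the kinase deleted. mCherry lies just downstream of attB2, so in this modified vector the fluorescent protein appears to be supplied by the backbone and fused to the C terminus of the recombined insert. It is followed by a partial match to 3xFLAG, consistent with the catalogued C-terminal 2X FL tag. A V5 tag is annotated further downstream, but the table does not show whether it is translated as part of the fusion. The purpose line calls the protein HA-tagged, yet no HA epitope is annotated and the tag field lists only the FLAG-type tag. The sequenced record is 6,502 nt, which is shorter than the stated backbone size.

The construct is intended for structure-function studies of Src in mammalian cells, with the associated work addressing a dimerization function in the intrinsically disordered N-terminal region.
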