Features (pLannotate 1.2.2; 25 found; start..end, strand, type, name):
     28..80      -  misc_feature   bom (fragment): basis of mobility region from pBR322
    235..614     +  enhancer       CMV enhancer: human cytomegalovirus immediate early enhancer
    615..818     +  promoter       CMV promoter: human cytomegalovirus (CMV) immediate early promoter
    814..847     +  LTR            5' LTR (truncated) (fragment): truncated 5' long terminal repeat (LTR) from HIV-1
    863..881     +  promoter       T7 promoter: promoter for bacteriophage T7 RNA polymerase
    911..935     +  protein_bind   attB1: mutant version of attB; recombination site for the Gateway® BP reaction BP Clonase™
    953..1171    +  CDS            SRC (fragment): SRC_HUMAN - Also known as SRC1. Experimental evidence at protein level: Swiss-Prot protein existence level 1. Non-receptor protein tyrosine kinase which is activated following engagement of many different classes of cellular receptors including immune response receptors, integrins and other adhesion receptors, receptor protein tyrosine kinases, G protein-coupled receptors as well as cytokine receptors. Participates in signaling pathways that control a diverse spectrum of biological activities including gene transcription, immune response, cell adhesion, cell cycle progression, apoptosis, migra
   1173..1197    -  protein_bind   attB2: mutant version of attB; recombination site for the Gateway® BP reaction BP Clonase™
   1211..1918    +  CDS            mCherry: mCherry is a basic (constitutively fluorescent) red fluorescent protein published in 2004, derived from Discosoma sp.. It is reported to be a very rapidly-maturing monomer with low acid sensitivity.
   1925..1975    +  CDS            3xFLAG (fragment): three tandem FLAG® epitope tags
   2000..2041    +  CDS            V5 tag: epitope tag from simian virus 5
   2097..2321    +  polyA_signal   bGH poly(A) signal: bovine growth hormone polyadenylation signal
   2325..2346    +  promoter       SV40 promoter (fragment): SV40 enhancer and early promoter
   2367..2795    +  rep_origin     f1 ori (sequence partly withheld): f1 bacteriophage origin of replication; arrow indicates direction of (+) strand synthesis
   2809..3138    +  promoter       SV40 promoter: SV40 enhancer and early promoter
   3205..3996    +  CDS            neo: KKA2_KLEPN - Also known as kan, nptII. Experimental evidence at protein level: Swiss-Prot protein existence level 1. Resistance to kanamycin, neomycin, paromomycin, ribostamycin, butirosin and gentamicin B. From Klebsiella pneumoniae.
   4022..4180    +  CDS            ble (fragment): BLE_KLEPN - Experimental evidence at protein level: Swiss-Prot protein existence level 1. Binding protein with a strong affinity to the bleomycin family of antibiotics. Binds to CL990; an antimitotic-antibiotic compound. From Klebsiella pneumoniae.
   4175..4296    +  polyA_signal   SV40 poly(A) signal: SV40 polyadenylation signal
   4369..4385    -  protein_bind   lac operator: The lac repressor binds to the lac operator to inhibit transcription in E. coli. This inhibition can be relieved by adding lactose or isopropyl-β-D-thiogalactopyranoside (IPTG). lac repressor encoded by lacI
   4393..4423    -  promoter       lac promoter: promoter for the E. coli lac operon
   4438..4459    -  protein_bind   CAP binding site: CAP binding activates transcription in the presence of cAMP. E. coli catabolite activator protein
   4472..4564    -  CDS            lacI (fragment): lac repressor; lacI; The lac repressor binds to the lac operator to inhibit transcription in E. coli. This inhibition can be relieved by adding lactose or isopropyl-β-D-thiogalactopyranoside (IPTG).
   4747..5335    -  rep_origin     ori: high-copy-number ColE1/pMB1/pBR322/pUC origin of replication
   5506..6366    -  CDS            AmpR: β-lactamase; bla; confers resistance to ampicillin, carbenicillin, and related antibiotics
   6367..6471    -  promoter       AmpR promoter: bla
>Addgene plasmid #140306 | pDEST40-2XFL-Src-S4-UD-mCherry | addgene full sequence | sequence record 291872 | Addgene NGS Result
GACGGATCGGGAGATCTCCCGATCCCCTATGGTGCACTCTCAGTACAATCTGCTCTGATGCCGCATAGTT
AAGCCAGTATCTGCTCCCTGCTTGTGTGTTGGAGGTCGCTGAGTAGTGCGCGAGCAAAATTTAAGCTACA
ACAAGGCAAGGCTTGACCGACAATTGCATGAAGAATCTGCTTAGGGTTAGGCGTTTTGCGCTGCTTCGCG
ATGTACGGGCCAGATATACGCGTTGACATTGATTATTGACTAGTTATTAATAGTAATCAATTACGGGGTC
ATTAGTTCATAGCCCATATATGGAGTTCCGCGTTACATAACTTACGGTAAATGGCCCGCCTGGCTGACCG
CCCAACGACCCCCGCCCATTGACGTCAATAATGACGTATGTTCCCATAGTAACGCCAATAGGGACTTTCC
ATTGACGTCAATGGGTGGAGTATTTACGGTAAACTGCCCACTTGGCAGTACATCAAGTGTATCATATGCC
AAGTACGCCCCCTATTGACGTCAATGACGGTAAATGGCCCGCCTGGCATTATGCCCAGTACATGACCTTA
TGGGACTTTCCTACTTGGCAGTACATCTACGTATTAGTCATCGCTATTACCATGGTGATGCGGTTTTGGC
AGTACATCAATGGGCGTGGATAGCGGTTTGACTCACGGGGATTTCCAAGTCTCCACCCCATTGACGTCAA
TGGGAGTTTGTTTTGGCACCAAAATCAACGGGACTTTCCAAAATGTCGTAACAACTCCGCCCCATTGACG
CAAATGGGCGGTAGGCGTGTACGGTGGGAGGTCTATATAAGCAGAGCTCTCTGGCTAACTAGAGAACCCA
CTGCTTACTGGCTTATCGAAATTAATACGACTCACTATAGGGAGACCCAAGCTGGCTAGTTAAGCTATCA
ACAAGTTTGTACAAAAAAGCAGGCTTCGAAGGAGATAGAACCATGGGTAGCAACAAGAGCAAGCCCAAGG
ATGCCAGCCAGCGGCGCCGCAGCCTGGAGCCCGCCGAGAACGTGCACGGCGCTGGCGGGGGCGCTTTCCC
CGCCTCGCAGACCCCCAGCAAGCCAGCCTCGGCCGACGGCCACCGCGGCCCCAGCGCGGCCTTCGCCCCC
GCGGCCGCCGAGCCCAAGCTGTTCGGAGGCTTCAACTCCTCGGACACCGTCGACCCAGCTTTCTTGTACA
AAGTGGTTGATGTCGCCACCATGGTGAGCAAGGGCGAGGAGGATAACATGGCCATCATCAAGGAGTTCAT
GCGCTTCAAGGTGCACATGGAGGGCTCCGTGAACGGCCACGAGTTCGAGATCGAGGGCGAGGGCGAGGGC
CGCCCCTACGAGGGCACCCAGACCGCCAAGCTGAAGGTGACCAAGGGTGGCCCCCTGCCCTTCGCCTGGG
ACATCCTGTCCCCTCAGTTCATGTACGGCTCCAAGGCCTACGTGAAGCACCCCGCCGACATCCCCGACTA
CTTGAAGCTGTCCTTCCCCGAGGGCTTCAAGTGGGAGCGCGTGATGAACTTCGAGGACGGCGGCGTGGTG
ACCGTGACCCAGGACTCCTCCCTGCAGGACGGCGAGTTCATCTACAAGGTGAAGCTGCGCGGCACCAACT
TCCCCTCCGACGGCCCCGTAATGCAGAAGAAGACCATGGGCTGGGAGGCCTCCTCCGAGCGGATGTACCC
CGAGGACGGCGCCCTGAAGGGCGAGATCAAGCAGAGGCTGAAGCTGAAGGACGGCGGCCACTACGACGCT
GAGGTCAAGACCACCTACAAGGCCAAGAAGCCCGTGCAGCTGCCCGGCGCCTACAACGTCAACATCAAGT
TGGACATCACCTCCCACAACGAGGACTACACCATCGTGGAACAGTACGAACGCGCCGAGGGCCGCCACTC
CACCGGCGGCATGGACGAGCTGTACAAGCTAGAGGATTACAAGGATGACGACGATAAGGGAGATTACAAG
GATGACGACGATAAGTGACTAGAGGGCCCGCGGTTCGAAGGTAAGCCTATCCCTAACCCTCTCCTCGGTC
TCGATTCTACGCGTACCGGTCATCATCACCATCACCATTGAGTTTAAACCCGCTGATCAGCCTCGACTGT
GCCTTCTAGTTGCCAGCCATCTGTTGTTTGCCCCTCCCCCGTGCCTTCCTTGACCCTGGAAGGTGCCACT
CCCACTGTCCTTTCCTAATAAAATGAGGAAATTGCATCGCATTGTCTGAGTAGGTGTCATTCTATTCTGG
GGGGTGGGGTGGGGCAGGACAGCAAGGGGGAGGATTGGGAAGACAATAGCAGGCATGCTGGGGATGCGGT
GGGCTCTATGGCTTCTGAGGCGGAAAGAACCAGCTGGGGCTCTAGGGGGTATCCCC
[124 nt withheld, positions 2367-2490]
C
[91 nt withheld, positions 2492-2582]
A
[49 nt withheld, positions 2584-2632]
CCTTTGACGTTGGAGTCCACGTTCTTT
[37 nt withheld, positions 2660-2696]
ACCCTATCTCGGTCTATTCTTTTGATTTATAAGGGATTTTGCCGATTTCGGCCTATTGGTTAAAAAATGA
GCTGATTTAACAAAAATTTAACGCGAATTAATTCTGTGGAATGTGTGTCAGTTAGGGTGTGGAAAGTCCC
CAGGCTCCCCAGCAGGCAGAAGTATGCAAAGCATGCATCTCAATTAGTCAGCAACCAGGTGTGGAAAGTC
CCCAGGCTCCCCAGCAGGCAGAAGTATGCAAAGCATGCATCTCAATTAGTCAGCAACCATAGTCCCGCCC
CTAACTCCGCCCATCCCGCCCCTAACTCCGCCCAGTTCCGCCCATTCTCCGCCCCATGGCTGACTAATTT
TTTTTATTTATGCAGAGGCCGAGGCCGCCTCTGCCTCTGAGCTATTCCAGAAGTAGTGAGGAGGCTTTTT
TGGAGGCCTAGGCTTTTGCAAAAAGCTCCCGGGAGCTTGTATATCCATTTTCGGATCTGATCAAGAGACA
GGATGAGGATCGTTTCGCATGATTGAACAAGATGGATTGCACGCAGGTTCTCCGGCCGCTTGGGTGGAGA
GGCTATTCGGCTATGACTGGGCACAACAGACAATCGGCTGCTCTGATGCCGCCGTGTTCCGGCTGTCAGC
GCAGGGGCGCCCGGTTCTTTTTGTCAAGACCGACCTGTCCGGTGCCCTGAATGAACTGCAGGACGAGGCA
GCGCGGCTATCGTGGCTGGCCACGACGGGCGTTCCTTGCGCAGCTGTGCTCGACGTTGTCACTGAAGCGG
GAAGGGACTGGCTGCTATTGGGCGAAGTGCCGGGGCAGGATCTCCTGTCATCTCACCTTGCTCCTGCCGA
GAAAGTATCCATCATGGCTGATGCAATGCGGCGGCTGCATACGCTTGATCCGGCTACCTGCCCATTCGAC
CACCAAGCGAAACATCGCATCGAGCGAGCACGTACTCGGATGGAAGCCGGTCTTGTCGATCAGGATGATC
TGGACGAAGAGCATCAGGGGCTCGCGCCAGCCGAACTGTTCGCCAGGCTCAAGGCGCGCATGCCCGACGG
CGAGGATCTCGTCGTGACCCATGGCGATGCCTGCTTGCCGAATATCATGGTGGAAAATGGCCGCTTTTCT
GGATTCATCGACTGTGGCCGGCTGGGTGTGGCGGACCGCTATCAGGACATAGCGTTGGCTACCCGTGATA
TTGCTGAAGAGCTTGGCGGCGAATGGGCTGACCGCTTCCTCGTGCTTTACGGTATCGCCGCTCCCGATTC
GCAGCGCATCGCCTTCTATCGCCTTCTTGACGAGTTCTTCTGAGCGGGACTCTGGGGTTCGCGAAATGAC
CGACCAAGCGACGCCCAACCTGCCATCACGAGATTTCGATTCCACCGCCGCCTTCTATGAAAGGTTGGGC
TTCGGAATCGTTTTCCGGGACGCCGGCTGGATGATCCTCCAGCGCGGGGATCTCATGCTGGAGTTCTTCG
CCCACCCCAACTTGTTTATTGCAGCTTATAATGGTTACAAATAAAGCAATAGCATCACAAATTTCACAAA
TAAAGCATTTTTTTCACTGCATTCTAGTTGTGGTTTGTCCAAACTCATCAATGTATCTTATCATGTCTGT
ATACCGTCGACCTCTAGCTAGAGCTTGGCGTAATCATGGTCATAGCTGTTTCCTGTGTGAAATTGTTATC
CGCTCACAATTCCACACAACATACGAGCCGGAAGCATAAAGTGTAAAGCCTGGGGTGCCTAATGAGTGAG
CTAACTCACATTAATTGCGTTGCGCTCACTGCCCGCTTTCCAGTCGGGAAACCTGTCGTGCCAGCTGCAT
TAATGAATCGGCCAACGCGCGGGGAGAGGCGGTTTGCGTATTGGGCGCTCTTCCGCTTCCTCGCTCACTG
ACTCGCTGCGCTCGGTCGTTCGGCTGCGGCGAGCGGTATCAGCTCACTCAAAGGCGGTAATACGGTTATC
CACAGAATCAGGGGATAACGCAGGAAAGAACATGTGAGCAAAAGGCCAGCAAAAGGCCAGGAACCGTAAA
AAGGCCGCGTTGCTGGCGTTTTTCCATAGGCTCCGCCCCCCTGACGAGCATCACAAAAATCGACGCTCAA
GTCAGAGGTGGCGAAACCCGACAGGACTATAAAGATACCAGGCGTTTCCCCCTGGAAGCTCCCTCGTGCG
CTCTCCTGTTCCGACCCTGCCGCTTACCGGATACCTGTCCGCCTTTCTCCCTTCGGGAAGCGTGGCGCTT
TCTCATAGCTCACGCTGTAGGTATCTCAGTTCGGTGTAGGTCGTTCGCTCCAAGCTGGGCTGTGTGCACG
AACCCCCCGTTCAGCCCGACCGCTGCGCCTTATCCGGTAACTATCGTCTTGAGTCCAACCCGGTAAGACA
CGACTTATCGCCACTGGCAGCAGCCACTGGTAACAGGATTAGCAGAGCGAGGTATGTAGGCGGTGCTACA
GAGTTCTTGAAGTGGTGGCCTAACTACGGCTACACTAGAAGAACAGTATTTGGTATCTGCGCTCTGCTGA
AGCCAGTTACCTTCGGAAAAAGAGTTGGTAGCTCTTGATCCGGCAAACAAACCACCGCTGGTAGCGGTGG
TTTTTTTGTTTGCAAGCAGCAGATTACGCGCAGAAAAAAAGGATCTCAAGAAGATCCTTTGATCTTTTCT
ACGGGGTCTGACGCTCAGTGGAACGAAAACTCACGTTAAGGGATTTTGGTCATGAGATTATCAAAAAGGA
TCTTCACCTAGATCCTTTTAAATTAAAAATGAAGTTTTAAATCAATCTAAAGTATATATGAGTAAACTTG
GTCTGACAGTTACCAATGCTTAATCAGTGAGGCACCTATCTCAGCGATCTGTCTATTTCGTTCATCCATA
GTTGCCTGACTCCCCGTCGTGTAGATAACTACGATACGGGAGGGCTTACCATCTGGCCCCAGTGCTGCAA
TGATACCGCGAGACCCACGCTCACCGGCTCCAGATTTATCAGCAATAAACCAGCCAGCCGGAAGGGCCGA
GCGCAGAAGTGGTCCTGCAACTTTATCCGCCTCCATCCAGTCTATTAATTGTTGCCGGGAAGCTAGAGTA
AGTAGTTCGCCAGTTAATAGTTTGCGCAACGTTGTTGCCATTGCTACAGGCATCGTGGTGTCACGCTCGT
CGTTTGGTATGGCTTCATTCAGCTCCGGTTCCCAACGATCAAGGCGAGTTACATGATCCCCCATGTTGTG
CAAAAAAGCGGTTAGCTCCTTCGGTCCTCCGATCGTTGTCAGAAGTAAGTTGGCCGCAGTGTTATCACTC
ATGGTTATGGCAGCACTGCATAATTCTCTTACTGTCATGCCATCCGTAAGATGCTTTTCTGTGACTGGTG
AGTACTCAACCAAGTCATTCTGAGAATAGTGTATGCGGCGACCGAGTTGCTCTTGCCCGGCGTCAATACG
GGATAATACCGCGCCACATAGCAGAACTTTAAAAGTGCTCATCATTGGAAAACGTTCTTCGGGGCGAAAA
CTCTCAAGGATCTTACCGCTGTTGAGATCCAGTTCGATGTAACCCACTCGTGCACCCAACTGATCTTCAG
CATCTTTTACTTTCACCAGCGTTTCTGGGTGAGCAAAAACAGGAAGGCAAAATGCCGCAAAAAAGGGAAT
AAGGGCGACACGGAAATGTTGAATACTCATACTCTTCCTTTTTCAATATTATTGAAGCATTTATCAGGGT
TATTGTCTCATGAGCGGATACATATTTGAATGTATTTAGAAAAATAAACAAATAGGGGTTCCGCGCACAT
TTCCCCGAAAAGTGCCACCTGACGTC
