>Addgene plasmid #140306 | pDEST40-2XFL-Src-S4-UD-mCherry | depositor partial sequence | sequence record 272234 | insert
ATGGGTAGCAACAAGAGCAAGCCCAAGGATGCCAGCCAGCGGCGCCGCAGCCTGGAGCCCGCCGAGAACG
TGCACGGCGCTGGCGGGGGCGCTTTCCCCGCCTCGCAGACCCCCAGCAAGCCAGCCTCGGCCGACGGCCA
CCGCGGCCCCAGCGCGGCCTTCGCCCCCGCGGCCGCCGAGCCCAAGCTGTTCGGAGGCTTCAACTCCTCG
GACACCGTCATGGTGAGCAAGGGCGAGGAGGATAACATGGCCATCATCAAGGAGTTCATGCGCTTCAAGG
TGCACATGGAGGGCTCCGTGAACGGCCACGAGTTCGAGATCGAGGGCGAGGGCGAGGGCCGCCCCTACGA
GGGCACCCAGACCGCCAAGCTGAAGGTGACCAAGGGTGGCCCCCTGCCCTTCGCCTGGGACATCCTGTCC
CCTCAGTTCATGTACGGCTCCAAGGCCTACGTGAAGCACCCCGCCGACATCCCCGACTACTTGAAGCTGT
CCTTCCCCGAGGGCTTCAAGTGGGAGCGCGTGATGAACTTCGAGGACGGCGGCGTGGTGACCGTGACCCA
GGACTCCTCCCTGCAGGACGGCGAGTTCATCTACAAGGTGAAGCTGCGCGGCACCAACTTCCCCTCCGAC
GGCCCCGTAATGCAGAAGAAGACCATGGGCTGGGAGGCCTCCTCCGAGCGGATGTACCCCGAGGACGGCG
CCCTGAAGGGCGAGATCAAGCAGAGGCTGAAGCTGAAGGACGGCGGCCACTACGACGCTGAGGTCAAGAC
CACCTACAAGGCCAAGAAGCCCGTGCAGCTGCCCGGCGCCTACAACGTCAACATCAAGTTGGACATCACC
TCCCACAACGAGGACTACACCATCGTGGAACAGTACGAACGCGCCGAGGGCCGCCACTCCACCGGCGGCA
TGGACGAGCTGTACAAGTAG
